>Addgene plasmid #61341 | pCri-9a-Strep | depositor partial sequence | sequence record 99680 | Cloning/Expression region
CAATTCCCCTCTAGAAATAATTTTGTTTAACTTTAAGAAGGAGATATACATATGAAATACCTGCTGCCGA
CCGCTGCTGCTGGTCTGCTGCTCCTCGCTGCCCAGCCGGCGATGGCCATGGCCAAAGTGAGCAAGGGCGA
GGAGCTGTTCACCGGGGTGGTGCCCATCCTGGTCGAGCTGGACGGCGACGTAAACGGCCACAAGTTCAGC
GTGTCCGGCGAGGGCGAGGGCGATGCCACCTACGGCAAGCTGACCCTGAAGTTCATCTGCACCACCGGCA
AGCTGCCCGTGCCCTGGCCCACCCTCGTGACCACCTTCGGCTACGGCCTGCAGTGCTTCGCCCGCTACCC
CGACCACATGAAGCAGCACGACTTCTTCAAGTCCGCCATGCCCGAAGGCTACGTCCAGGAGCGCACCATC
TTCTTCAAGGACGACGGCAACTACAAGACCCGCGCCGAGGTGAAGTTCGAGGGCGACACCCTGGTGAACC
GCATCGAGCTGAAGGGCATCGACTTCAAGGAGGACGGCAACATCCTGGGGCACAAGCTGGAGTACAACTA
CAACAGCCACAACGTCTATATCATGGCCGACAAGCAGAAGAACGGCATCAAGGTGAACTTCAAGATCCGC
CACAACATCGAGGACGGCAGCGTGCAGCTCGCCGACCACTACCAGCAGAACACCCCCATCGGCGACGGCC
CCGTGCTGCTGCCCGACAACCACTACCTGAGCACCCAGTCCGCCCTGAGCAAAGACCCCAACGAGAAGCG
CGATCACATGGTCCTGCTGGAGTTCGTGACCGCCGCCGGGATCACTCTCGGCATGGACGAGCTGTACAAG
TAAGGTACCGGATCCGAATTCGAGCTCCGTCGACAAGCTTGCGGCCGCACTCGAGTGGAGCCATCCACAA
TTCGAAAAGTAAACTAGTCACCACCACCACCACCACTGAGATCCGGCTGCTAACAAAGCCCGAAAGGAAG
