>Addgene plasmid #61341 | pCri-9a-Strep | addgene partial sequence | sequence record 101033 | EGFP-C 5'-CATGGTCCTGCTGGAGTTCGTG-3'
GTAAGGTACCGGATCCGAATTCGAGCTCCGTCGACAAGCTTGCGGCCGCACTCGAGTGGAGCCATCCACA
ATTCGAAAAGTAAACTAGTCACCACCACCACCACCACTGAGATCCGGCTGCTAACAAAGCCCGAAAGGAA
GCTGAGTTGGCTGCTGCCACCGCTGAGCAATAACTAGCATAACCCCTTGGGGCCTCTAAACGGGTCTTGA
GGGGTTTTTTGCTGAAAGGAGGAACTATATCCGGATTGGCGAATGGG
[124 nt withheld, positions 258-381]
C
[91 nt withheld, positions 383-473]
A
[49 nt withheld, positions 475-523]
CCTTTGACGTTGGAGTCCACGTTCTTT
[37 nt withheld, positions 551-587]
ACCCTATCTCGGTCTATTCTTTTGATTTATAAGGGATTTTGCCGATTTCGGCCTATTGGTTAAAAAATGA
GCTGATTTAACAAAAATTTAACGCGAATTTTAACAAAATATTAACGCTTACAATTTAGGTGGCACTTTTC
GGGGAAATGTGCGCGGAACCCCTATTTGTTTATTTTTCTAAATACATTCAAATATGTATCCGCTCATGAA
TTAATTCTTAG
