>Addgene plasmid #61341 | pCri-9a-Strep | addgene partial sequence | sequence record 101359 | EGFP-N 5'-CGTCGCCGTCCAGCTCGACCAG-3'
ACCATCGACACCACCACGCTGGCACCCAGTTGATCGGCGCGAGATTTAATCGCCGCGACAATTTGCGACG
GCGCGTGCAGGGCCAGACTGGAGGTGGCAACGCCAATCAGCAACGACTGTTTGCCCGCCAGTTGTTGTGC
CACGCGGTTGGGAATGTAATTCAGCTCCGCCATCGCCGCTTCCACTTTTTCCCGCGTTTTCGCAGAAACG
TGGCTGGCCTGGTTCACCACGCGGGAAACGGTCTGATAAGAGACACCGGCATACTCTGCGACATCGTATA
ACGTTACTGGTTTCACATTCACCACCCTGAATTGACTCTCTTCCGGGCGCTATCATGCCATACCGCGAAA
GGTTTTGCGCCATTCGATGGTGTCCGGGATCTCGACGCTCTCCCTTATGCGACTCCTGCATTAGGAAGCA
GCCCAGTAGTAGGTTGAGGCCGTTGAGCACCGCCGCCGCAAGGAATGGTGCATGCAAGGAGATGGCGCCC
AACAGTCCCCCGGCCACGGGGCCTGCCACCATACCCACGCCGAAACAAGCGCTCATGAGCCCGAAGTGGC
GAGCCCGATCTTCCCCATCGGTGATGTCGGCGATATAGGCGCCAGCAACCGCACCTGTGGCGCCGGTGAT
GCCGGCCACGATGCGTCCGGCGTAGAGGATCGAGATCTCGATCCCGCGAAATTAATACGACTCACTATAG
GGGAATTGTGAGCGGATAACAATTCCCCTCTAGAAATAATTTTGTTTAACTTTAAGAAGGAGATATACAT
ATGAAATACCTGCTGCCGACCGCTGCTGCTGGTCTGCTGCTCCTCGCTGCCCAGCCGGCGATGGCCATGG
CCAAAGTGAGC
