[The description below was written by a language model from this plasmid's Addgene catalogue record.]
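Description:
pCri-9a-Strep is a bacterial expression plasmid built on a pET-type backbone, with a recorded total size of about 6.1 kb. It belongs to the pCri system, a collection of vectors assembled for recombinant protein expression and purification. The plasmid is maintained in standard E. coli cloning strains at low copy number and is selected with kanamycin. No feature table accompanies the entry, so the origin of replication, promoter and other regulatory elements are not explicitly stated. pET backbones generally rely on a T7 promoter under lac operator control and need a host supplying T7 RNA polymerase for expression, but this arrangement should be confirmed against the sequence rather than assumed for this construct.

The recorded insert is green fluorescent protein, carrying a Strep-tag at its C terminus. The Strep-tag is a short peptide that binds engineered streptavidin resins, allowing gentle one-step affinity purification and detection of the fused protein. The record does not say which GFP variant is present, nor whether other fusion partners, signal sequences or protease cleavage sites are encoded. It also does not say whether the GFP is meant as a replaceable placeholder for a gene of interest or simply as a visible expression reporter. The stated purpose is protein expression, which fits use of the plasmid for producing C-terminally Strep-tagged proteins in E. coli, with GFP offering a convenient readout of expression and purification performance.
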