Addgene plasmid #61341: pCri-9a-Strep
Purpose: Protein expression.
Depositing lab: F Xavier Gomis-Ruth. Depositing organization: Institut de Biologia Molecular de Barcelona (IBMB-CSIC). Publication: The pCri System: A Vector Collection for Recombinant Protein Expression and Purification. Goulas T, Cuppari A, Garcia-Castellanos R, Snipas S, Glockshuber R, Arolas JL, Gomis-Ruth FX. PLoS One. 2014 Nov 11;9(11):e112643. doi: 10.1371/journal.pone.0112643. eCollection 2014. PONE-D-14-36402 PubMed 25386923.
Backbone
  Vector backbone: pET
  Total vector size (bp): 6100
  Vector type: Bacterial Expression
Growth in bacteria
  Bacterial resistance: Kanamycin, 50 μg/mL
  Growth temperature: 37°C
  Growth strain: DH5alpha
  Copy number: Low Copy
Gene/Insert
  Gene/Insert name: Green fluorescent protein
  Tag / fusion protein: Strep-tag (C terminal on insert)
Terms and licenses: Academic/Nonprofit Terms; Industry Terms: Not Available to Industry
How to cite: pCri-9a-Strep was a gift from F Xavier Gomis-Ruth (Addgene plasmid # 61341 ; http://n2t.net/addgene:61341 ; RRID:Addgene_61341)
